>Addgene plasmid #127654 | gRNA-NONO-1 | addgene full sequence | sequence record 248982 | Addgene NGS Result
CTTCCGCTTCCTCGCTCACTGACTCGCTGCGCTCGGTCGTTCGGCTGCGGCGAGCGGTATCAGCTCACTC
AAAGGCGGTAATACGGTTATCCACAGAATCAGGGGATAACGCAGGAAAGAACATGTGAGCAAAAGGCCAG
CAAAAGGCCAGGAACCGTAAAAAGGCCGCGTTGCTGGCGTTTTTCCATAGGCTCCGCCCCCCTGACGAGC
ATCACAAAAATCGACGCTCAAGTCAGAGGTGGCGAAACCCGACAGGACTATAAAGATACCAGGCGTTTCC
CCCTGGAAGCTCCCTCGTGCGCTCTCCTGTTCCGACCCTGCCGCTTACCGGATACCTGTCCGCCTTTCTC
CCTTCGGGAAGCGTGGCGCTTTCTCATAGCTCACGCTGTAGGTATCTCAGTTCGGTGTAGGTCGTTCGCT
CCAAGCTGGGCTGTGTGCACGAACCCCCCGTTCAGCCCGACCGCTGCGCCTTATCCGGTAACTATCGTCT
TGAGTCCAACCCGGTAAGACACGACTTATCGCCACTGGCAGCAGCCACTGGTAACAGGATTAGCAGAGCG
AGGTATGTAGGCGGTGCTACAGAGTTCTTGAAGTGGTGGCCTAACTACGGCTACACTAGAAGAACAGTAT
TTGGTATCTGCGCTCTGCTGAAGCCAGTTACCTTCGGAAAAAGAGTTGGTAGCTCTTGATCCGGCAAACA
AACCACCGCTGGTAGCGGTGGTTTTTTTGTTTGCAAGCAGCAGATTACGCGCAGAAAAAAAGGATCTCAA
GAAGATCCTTTGATCTTTTCTACGGGGTCTGACGCTCAGTGGAACGAAAACTCACGTTAAGGGATTTTGG
TCATGAGATTATCAAAAAGGATCTTCACCTAGATCCTTTTAAATTAAAAATGAAGTTTTAGCACGTGTCA
GTCCTGCTCCTCGGCCACGAAGTGCACGCAGTTGCCGGCCGGGTCGCGCAGGGCGAACTCCCGCCCCCAC
GGCTGCTCGCCGATCTCGGTCATGGCCGGCCCGGAGGCGTCCCGGAAGTTCGTGGACACGACCTCCGACC
ACTCGGCGTACAGCTCGTCCAGGCCGCGCACCCACACCCAGGCCAGGGTGTTGTCCGGCACCACCTGGTC
CTGGACCGCGCTGATGAACAGGGTCACGTCGTCCCGGACCACACCGGCGAAGTCGTCCTCCACGAAGTCC
CGGGAGAACCCGAGCCGGTCGGTCCAGAACTCGACCGCTCCGGCGACGTCGCGCGCGGTGAGCACCGGAA
CGGCACTGGTCAACTTGGCCATGGTGGCCCTCCTCACGTGCTATTATTGAAGCATTTATCAGGGTTATTG
TCTCATGAGCGGATACATATTTGAATGTATTTAGAAAAATAAACAAATAGGGGTTCCGCGCACATTTCCC
CGAAAAGTGCCACCTGATGCGGTGTGAAATACCGCACAGATGCGTAAGGAGAAAATACCGCATCAGGAAA
TTGTAAGCGTTAATAATTCAGAAGAACTCGTCAAGAAGGCGATAGAAGGCGATGCGCTGCGAATCGGGAG
CGGCGATACCGTAAAGCACGAGGAAGCGGTCAGCCCATTCGCCGCCAAGCTCTTCAGCAATATCACGGGT
AGCCAACGCTATGTCCTGATAGCGGTCCGCCACACCCAGCCGGCCACAGTCGATGAATCCAGAAAAGCGG
CCATTTTCCACCATGATATTCGGCAAGCAGGCATCGCCATGGGTCACGACGAGATCCTCGCCGTCGGGCA
TGCTCGCCTTGAGCCTGGCGAACAGTTCGGCTGGCGCGAGCCCCTGATGCTCTTCGTCCAGATCATCCTG
ATCGACAAGACCGGCTTCCATCCGAGTACGTGCTCGCTCGATGCGATGTTTCGCTTGGTGGTCGAATGGG
CAGGTAGCCGGATCAAGCGTATGCAGCCGCCGCATTGCATCAGCCATGATGGATACTTTCTCGGCAGGAG
CAAGGTGAGATGACAGGAGATCCTGCCCCGGCACTTCGCCCAATAGCAGCCAGTCCCTTCCCGCTTCAGT
GACAACGTCGAGCACAGCTGCGCAAGGAACGCCCGTCGTGGCCAGCCACGATAGCCGCGCTGCCTCGTCT
TGCAGTTCATTCAGGGCACCGGACAGGTCGGTCTTGACAAAAAGAACCGGGCGCCCCTGCGCTGACAGCC
GGAACACGGCGGCATCAGAGCAGCCGATTGTCTGTTGTGCCCAGTCATAGCCGAATAGCCTCTCCACCCA
AGCGGCCGGAGAACCTGCGTGCAATCCATCTTGTTCAATCATGCGAAACGATCCTCATCCTGTCTCTTGA
TCAGAGCTTGATCCCCTGCGCCATCAGATCCTTGGCGGCAAGAAAGCCATCCAGTTTACTTTGCAGGGCT
TCCCAACCTTACCAGAGGGCGCCCCAGCTGGCAATTCCGGTTCGCTTGCTGTCCATAAAACCGCCCAGTC
TAGCTATCGCCATGTAAGCCCACTGCAAGCTACCTGCTTTCTCTTTGCGCTTGCGTTTTCCCTTGTCCAG
ATAGCCCAGTAGCTGACATTCATCCGGGGTCAGCACCGTTTCTGCGGACTGGCTTTCTACGTGAAAAGGA
TCTAGGTGAAGATCCTTTTTGATAATCTCATGCCTGACATTTATATTCCCCAGAACATCAGGTTAATGGC
GTTTTTGATGTCATTTTCGCGGTGGCTGAGATCAGCCACTTCTTCCCCGATAACGGAGACCGGCACACTG
GCCATATCGGTGGTCATCATGCGCCAGCTTTCATCCCCGATATGCACCACCGGGTAAAGTTCACGGGAGA
CTTTATCTGACAGCAGACGTGCACTGGCCAGGGGGATCACCATCCGTCGCCCCGGCGTGTCAATAATATC
ACTCTGTACATCCACAAACAGACGATAACGGCTCTCTCTTTTATAGGTGTAAACCTTAAACTGCCGTACG
TATAGGCTGCGCAACTGTTGGGAAGGGCGATCGGTGCGGGCCTCTTCGCTATTACGCCAGCTGGCGAAAG
GGGGATGTGCTGCAAGGCGATTAAGTTGGGTAACGCCAGGGTTTTCCCAGTCACGACGTTGTAAAACGAC
GGCCAGTGAATTGTAATACGACTCACTATAGGGCGAATTGGGCCCTCTAGATGCATGCTCGAGCGGCCGC
CAGTGTGATGGATATCTGCAGAATTCGCCCTTTGTACAAAAAAGCAGGCTTTAAAGGAACCAATTCAGTC
GACTGGATCCGGTACCAAGGTCGGGCAGGAAGAGGGCCTATTTCCCATGATTCCTTCATATTTGCATATA
CGATACAAGGCTGTTAGAGAGATAATTAGAATTAATTTGACTGTAAACACAAAGATATTAGTACAAAATA
CGTGACGTAGAAAGTAATAATTTCTTGGGTAGTTTGCAGTTTTAAAATTATGTTTTAAAATGGACTATCA
TATGCTTACCGTAACTTGAAAGTATTTCGATTTCTTGGCTTTATATATCTTGTGGAAAGGACGAAACACC
GGCAATCTCCGCTAGGGTTCGTTTTAGAGCTAGAAATAGCAAGTTAAAATAAGGCTAGTCCGTTATCAAC
TTGAAAAAGTGGCACCGAGTCGGTGCTTTTTTTCTAGACCCAGCTTTCTTGTACAAAGTTGGCATTAAAG
GGCGAATTCCAGCACACTGGCGGCCGTTACTAGTGGATCCGAGCTCGGTACCAAGCTTGATGCATAGCTT
GAGTATTCTATAGTGTCACCTAAATAGCTTGGCGTAATCATGGTCATAGCTGTTTCCTGTGTGAAATTGT
TATCCGCTCACAATTCCACACAACATACGAGCCGGAAGCATAAAGTGTAAAGCCTGGGGTGCCTAATGAG
TGAGCTAACTCACATTAATTGCGTTGCGCTCACTGCCCGCTTTCCAGTCGGGAAACCTGTCGTGCCAGCT
GCATTAATGAATCGGCCAACGCGCGGGGAGAGGCGGTTTGCGTATTGGGCGCT
Features (pLannotate 1.2.2; 18 found; start..end, strand, type, name):
    182..770     -  rep_origin     ori: high-copy-number ColE1/pMB1/pBR322/pUC origin of replication
    908..1282    -  CDS            BleoR: antibiotic-binding protein; Sh ble from Streptoalloteichus hindustanus; confers resistance to bleomycin, phleomycin, and Zeocin™
   1302..1390    -  promoter       AmpR promoter (fragment): bla
   1417..1467    +  misc_feature   bom (fragment): basis of mobility region from pBR322
   1488..2282    -  CDS            NeoR/KanR: aminoglycoside phosphotransferase from Tn5; aph(3')-II (or nptII); confers resistance to neomycin, kanamycin, and G418 (Geneticin®)
   2314..2583    -  CDS            tnpA (fragment): TN5P_ECOLX - Also known as tnp. Experimental evidence at protein level: Swiss-Prot protein existence level 1. Mediates transposition of transposon Tn5 by a 'cut and paste' mechanism. First, the monomeric transposase binds the 19 bp inverted DNA repeats flanking the transposon. Then, dimerization of the DNA- bound transposase creates a synaptic DNA complex. After nicking of the first DNA strand, excision of the transposon proceeds through a series of intermediates. The transposase then mediates the insertion of the transposon at a new site by strand transfer. The activity of the wild- type tran
   2631..2934    -  CDS            ccdB (fragment): CcdB, a bacterial toxin that poisons DNA gyrase; ccdB; Plasmids containing the ccdB gene cannot be propagated in standard E. coli strains.
   2944..3091    -  CDS            lacZα (fragment): LacZα fragment of β-galactosidase; lacZ fragment
   3094..3112    +  promoter       T7 promoter: promoter for bacteriophage T7 RNA polymerase
   3181..3200    +  protein_bind   attB1 (fragment): mutant version of attB; recombination site for the Gateway® BP reaction BP Clonase™
   3252..3492    +  promoter       U6 promoter: RNA polymerase III promoter for human U6 snRNA
   3521..3596    +  misc_RNA       gRNA scaffold: guide RNA scaffold for the Streptococcus pyogenes CRISPR/Cas9 system
   3608..3629    -  protein_bind   attB2 (fragment): mutant version of attB; recombination site for the Gateway® BP reaction BP Clonase™
   3717..3735    -  promoter       SP6 promoter: promoter for bacteriophage SP6 RNA polymerase
   3777..3793    -  protein_bind   lac operator: The lac repressor binds to the lac operator to inhibit transcription in E. coli. This inhibition can be relieved by adding lactose or isopropyl-β-D-thiogalactopyranoside (IPTG). lac repressor encoded by lacI
   3801..3831    -  promoter       lac promoter: promoter for the E. coli lac operon
   3846..3867    -  protein_bind   CAP binding site: CAP binding activates transcription in the presence of cAMP. E. coli catabolite activator protein
   3880..3972    -  CDS            lacI (fragment): lac repressor; lacI; The lac repressor binds to the lac operator to inhibit transcription in E. coli. This inhibition can be relieved by adding lactose or isopropyl-β-D-thiogalactopyranoside (IPTG).
