[The description below was written by a language model from this plasmid's Addgene catalogue record and pLannotate feature annotations shown in this document.]
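Description:
gRNA-NONO-1 is a small (about 4 kb) mammalian expression plasmid built on the gRNA_Cloning Vector backbone that delivers a single guide RNA directed against human NONO, the gene encoding the nuclear RNA- and DNA-binding protein also known as p54nrb. It is a guide-only construct and carries no Cas9 coding sequence, so the nuclease has to be supplied separately for gene knock-out. The expression unit consists of a human U6 RNA polymerase III promoter followed by a short gap, where the 20-nt NONO-targeting spacer presumably lies, and then the Streptococcus pyogenes Cas9 gRNA scaffold. This cassette is flanked by partial attB1 and attB2 Gateway recombination sites, and further out by T7 and SP6 phage promoters.

The plasmid replicates in E. coli from a high-copy ColE1/pUC-type origin and is selected with kanamycin through the Tn5-derived NeoR/KanR aminoglycoside phosphotransferase gene. A Sh ble (bleomycin/Zeocin resistance) coding sequence is also annotated downstream of a fragment of the AmpR promoter. No mammalian promoter is annotated for either marker, so the record does not support using them for selection in mammalian cells. The remaining annotations, namely the lac promoter/operator, CAP site and fragments of lacZα, ccdB, lacI, tnpA and bom, look like remnants of the cloning vector from which the backbone was derived and are not functional parts of the payload.

According to the record, the construct is intended for CRISPR/Cas9-mediated knock-out of NONO in human cells. It was deposited with a study of NONO's role in sensing nuclear HIV capsid and promoting cGAS-dependent innate immune activation. The cloning method is not recorded.
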