Addgene plasmid #127654: gRNA-NONO-1
Purpose: Knock-out of human NONO (guide only)
Depositing lab: Nicolas Manel. Depositing organization: Institut Curie. Publication: NONO Detects the Nuclear HIV Capsid to Promote cGAS-Mediated Innate Immune Activation. Lahaye X, Gentili M, Silvin A, Conrad C, Picard L, Jouve M, Zueva E, Maurin M, Nadalin F, Knott GJ, Zhao B, Du F, Rio M, Amiel J, Fox AH, Li P, Etienne L, Bond CS, Colleaux L, Manel N. Cell. 2018 Oct 4;175(2):488-501.e22. doi: 10.1016/j.cell.2018.08.062. Epub 2018 Sep 27. PubMed 30270045.
Backbone
  Vector backbone: gRNA_Cloning Vector
  Vector type: Mammalian Expression
Growth in bacteria
  Bacterial resistance: Kanamycin, 50 μg/mL
  Growth temperature: 37°C
  Growth strain: DH5alpha
  Copy number: High Copy
Gene/Insert
  Gene/Insert name: NONO sgRNA
  gRNA/shRNA sequence: GGCAATCTCCGCTAGGGTTC
  Species: H. sapiens (human)
  Entrez Gene: NONO (a.k.a. MRXS34, NMT55, NRB54, P54, P54NRB, PPP1R114)
  Cloning method: Unknown
Terms and licenses: Academic/Nonprofit Terms; Industry Terms: Not Available to Industry
How to cite: gRNA-NONO-1 was a gift from Nicolas Manel (Addgene plasmid # 127654 ; http://n2t.net/addgene:127654 ; RRID:Addgene_127654)
